>Addgene plasmid #178774 | pRoTarget | addgene full sequence | sequence record 355200 | Addgene NGS Result
GAATGATGTCGTCGTGCACAACAATGGTGACTTCTACAGCGCGGAGAATCTCGCTCTCTCCAGGGGAAGC
CGAAGTTTCCAAAAGGTCGTTGATCAAAGCTCGCCGCGTTGTTTCATCAAGCCTTACGGTCACCGTAACC
AGCAAATCAATATCACTGTGTGGCTTCAGGCCGCCATCCACTGCGGAGCCGTACAAATGTACGGCCAGCA
ACGTCGGTTCGAGATGGCGCTCGATGACGCCAACTACCTCTGATAGTTGAGTCGATACTTCGGCGATCAC
CGCTTCCCTCATACTCTTCCTTTTTCAATATTATTGAAGCATTTATCAGGGTTATTGTCTCATGAGCGGA
TACATATTTGAATGTATTTAGAAAAATAAACAAATAGCTAGCTCACTCGGTCGCTACGCTCCGGGCGTGA
GACTGCGGCGGGCGCTGCGGACACATACAAAGTTACCCACAGATTCCGTGGATAAGCAGGGGACTAACAT
GTGAGGCAAAACAGCAGGGCCGCGCCGGTGGCGTTTTTCCATAGGCTCCGCCCTCCTGCCAGAGTTCACA
TAAACAGACGCTTTTCCGGTGCATCTGTGGGAGCCGTGAGGCTCAACCATGAATCTGACAGTACGGGCGA
AACCCGACAGGACTTAAAGATCCCCACCGTTTCCGGCGGGTCGCTCCCTCTTGCGCTCTCCTGTTCCGAC
CCTGCCGTTTACCGGATACCTGTTCCGCCTTTCTCCCTTACGGGAAGTGTGGCGCTTTCTCATAGCTCAC
ACACTGGTATCTCGGCTCGGTGTAGGTCGTTCGCTCCAAGCTGGGCTGTAAGCAAGAACTCCCCGTTCAG
CCCGACTGCTGCGCCTTATCCGGTAACTGTTCACTTGAGTCCAACCCGGAAAAGCACGGTAAAACGCCAC
TGGCAGCAGCCATTGGTAACTGGGAGTTCGCAGAGGATTTGTTTAGCTAAACACGCGGTTGCTCTTGAAG
TGTGCGCCAAAGTCCGGCTACACTGGAAGGACAGATTTGGTTGCTGTGCTCTGCGAAAGCCAGTTACCAC
GGTTAAGCAGTTCCCCAACTGACTTAACCTTCGATCAAACCACCTCCCCAGGTGGTTTTTTCGTTTACAG
GGCAAAAGATTACGCGCAGAAAAAAAGGATCTCAAGAAGATCCTTTGATCTTTTCTACTGAACCGCTCTA
GATTTCAGTGCAATTTATCTCTTCAAATGTAGCACCTGAAGTCAGCCCCATACGATATAAGTTGTAATTC
TCATGTTAGTCATGCCCCGCGCCCACCGGAAGGAGCTGACTGGGTTGAAGGCTCTCAAGGGCATCGGTCG
AGATCCCGGTGCCTAATGAGTGAGCTAACTTACATTAATTGCGATTTCACACAGGAAACAGCTATGACCA
TGACACATGCATCCACCATCGCAGACTTATCATCACTGAGCCTCCACCTAGCCTGGATCCAGTAGCGAAA
GCTGCAAGAGAATGAAAATCCGTTGACCGCAAGGTCGTGAGAGTTCAAGTCTCTCCGCCCCCATTACCAT
TTTAAGAGATGCTGCGAGACTTTCGGCTATTTAACGACCCTGCCCTGAACCGACGACCGGGTCATCGTGG
CCGGATCTTGCGGCCCCTCGGCTTGAACGAATTGTTAGACATTATTTGCCGACTACCTTGGTGATCTCGC
CTTTCACGTAGTGGACAAATTCTTCCAACTGATCTGCGCGCGAGGCCAAGCGATCTTCTTCTTGTCCAAG
ATAAGCCTGTCTAGCTTCAAGTATGACGGGCTGATACTGGGCCGGCAGGCGCTCCATTGCCCAGTCGGCA
GCGACATCCTTCGGCGCGATTTTGCCGGTTACTGCGCTGTACCAAATGCGGGACAACGTAAGCACTACAT
TTCGCTCATCGCCAGCCCAGTCGGGCGGCGAGTTCCATAGCGTTAAGGTTTCATTTAGCGCCTCAAATAG
ATCCTGTTCAGGAACCGGATCAAAGAGTTCCTCCGCCGCTGGACCTACCAAGGCAACGCTATGTTCTCTT
GCTTTTGTCAGCAAGATAGCCAGATCAATGTCGATCGTGGCTGGCTCGAAGATACCTGCAAGAATGTCAT
TGCGCTGCCATTCTCCAAATTGCAGTTCGCGCTTAGCTGGATAACGCCACG
Features (pLannotate 1.2.2; 5 found; start..end, strand, type, name):
    293..384     -  promoter       AmpR promoter: bla
    432..1170    -  rep_origin     CloDF13 ori: Plasmids containing the CloDF13 (CDF) origin of replication can be propagated in E. coli cells that contain additional plasmids with compatible origins.
   1267..1331    -  CDS            TcR (fragment): tetracycline efflux protein; tet; confers resistance to tetracycline
   1346..1367    -  protein_bind   CAP binding site: CAP binding activates transcription in the presence of cAMP. E. coli catabolite activator protein
   1652..292     -  CDS            SmR (across the origin): aminoglycoside adenylyltransferase (Murphy, 1985); aadA; confers resistance to spectinomycin and streptomycin
