[The description below was written by a language model from this plasmid's Addgene catalogue record and pLannotate feature annotations shown in this document.]
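Description:
pRoTarget is a small bacterial plasmid (about 2.2 kb in the sequenced record) derived from the pCDFDuet-1 backbone and carrying a partial tRNA-Leu gene from the cyanobacterium Rippkaea orientalis. It replicates in E. coli through the CloDF13 (CDF) origin, which is low copy and compatible with other common origin groups, so the plasmid can be maintained alongside additional plasmids in the same cell or combined with them in a reaction. Selection relies on the aadA aminoglycoside adenylyltransferase gene (SmR), which confers spectinomycin and streptomycin resistance and is driven here by the bla (AmpR) promoter located immediately upstream of it.

The annotated features cover essentially only the backbone. Beyond the origin and the resistance cassette, the automated annotation detects a short tetracycline efflux protein fragment and a CAP binding site, which look like non-functional remnants of cloning history rather than working elements. The tRNA-Leu fragment itself is not annotated in the feature table, so its exact position and length are not stated, and the cloning sites are recorded as unknown. No T7 promoters, lac operators, lacI or terminators typical of the parental Duet vector are listed, and the small total size suggests that most of the Duet expression machinery has been removed, although the catalogue classes the vector as bacterial expression.

The name and the associated publication on cell-free characterization of multi-subunit CRISPR effectors and CRISPR-associated transposons suggest that the plasmid serves as a target DNA, presenting the R. orientalis tRNA-Leu sequence as a recognition or insertion site. The record itself does not spell out this role.
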