Addgene plasmid #178774: pRoTarget
Purpose: partial tRNA-Leugene from Rippkaea orientalis
Depositing lab: Chase Beisel. Depositing organization: Helmholtz-Zentrum fuer Infektionsforschung (HZI). Publication: Rapid cell-free characterization of multi-subunit CRISPR effectors and transposons. Wimmer F, Mougiakos I, Englert F, Beisel CL. Mol Cell. 2022 Feb 16. pii: S1097-2765(22)00102-2. doi: 10.1016/j.molcel.2022.01.026. PubMed 35216669.
Backbone
  Vector backbone: pCDFDuet-1
  Vector type: Bacterial Expression
Growth in bacteria
  Bacterial resistance: Spectinomycin, 50 μg/mL
  Growth temperature: 37°C
  Growth strain: DH5alpha
  Copy number: Low Copy
Gene/Insert
  Gene/Insert name: partial tRNA-Leugene from Rippkaea orientalis
  Species: Rippkaea orientalis
  Cloning method: Restriction Enzyme; 5′ cloning site Unknown (unknown if destroyed); 3′ cloning site Unknown (unknown if destroyed)
Terms and licenses: Academic/Nonprofit Terms; Industry Terms: Not Available to Industry
How to cite: pRoTarget was a gift from Chase Beisel (Addgene plasmid # 178774 ; http://n2t.net/addgene:178774 ; RRID:Addgene_178774)
